>Addgene plasmid #62991 | pPyCAG-Nanog(Y119A)-IP | depositor full sequence | sequence record 104440 | pPyCAG-Nanog(Y119A)-IP sequence 7359 bps
GACCGCTTTGGAAAAACAAAGACTGTATTTCCTGGAAATTAATGTTTATTCAATAAACTGTGTATTCAGC
TATATTCACATAGTGGTGAGGCTGAAATGAGGCGGGAAGAGGCGGTTGGGGCTTAATTATATCAATTTGG
GTGGCCCCACAGCGCCTCCAAGGCGCCAGTCCTGTTTTGACAAGTTGCCTCTGGAAGCCTCTCTTCTTTT
TCTCCAGAGTAAGCGGAGGCCAGGGGCCCCCGGCCTCTGCTTAATACTAAAAAAAACAGCTGTTGTCATA
GTAATGATTGGGTGGAAACATTCCAGGCCTGGGTGGAGAGGCTTTTTGCTTCCTCTTGCAAAACCACACT
GACATTCCAGGCCTGGGTGGAGAGGCTTTTTGCTTCCTCTTGCAAAACCACACTGCCCTCTGGAGGGCAG
TTGCCTAGCAACTAATTAAAAGAGGATGTCGCACGGCCAGCTGCGGTCAGTTAGTCACTTCCTGCTTAAC
TGACTTGACATTTTCTATTTTAAGAGTCGGGAGGAAAATTACTGTGTTGGAGGCCCTCCGCCATCTTCTG
AAGCTGAATCGAATTAACTTGTTTATTGCAGCTTATAATGGTTACAAATAAAGCAATAGCATCACAAATT
TCACAAATAAAGCATTTTTTTCACTGCATTCTAGTTGTGGTTTGTCCAAACTCATCAATGTATCTTATCA
TGTCTGGATCTGATATCATCGTCGACATTGATTATTGACTAGTTATTAATAGTAATCAATTACGGGGTCA
TTAGTTCATAGCCCATATATGGAGTTCCGCGTTACATAACTTACGGTAAATGGCCCGCCTGGCTGACCGC
CCAACGACCCCCGCCCATTGACGTCAATAATGACGTATGTTCCCATAGTAACGCCAATAGGGACTTTCCA
TTGACGTCAATGGGTGGAGTATTTACGGTAAACTGCCCACTTGGCAGTACATCAAGTGTATCATATGCCA
AGTACGCCCCCTATTGACGTCAATGACGGTAAATGGCCCGCCTGGCATTATGCCCAGTACATGACCTTAT
GGGACTTTCCTACTTGGCAGTACATCTACGTATTAGTCATCGCTATTACCATGGTCGAGGTGAGCCCCAC
GTTCTGCTTCACTCTCCCCATCTCCCCCCCCTCCCCACCCCCAATTTTGTATTTATTTATTTTTTAATTA
TTTTGTGCAGCGATGGGGGCGGGGGGGGGGGGGGGGCGCGCGCCAGGCGGGGCGGGGCGGGGCGAGGGGC
GGGGCGGGGCGAGGCGGAGAGGTGCGGCGGCAGCCAATCAGAGCGGCGCGCTCCGAAAGTTTCCTTTTAT
GGCGAGGCGGCGGCGGCGGCGGCCCTATAAAAAGCGAAGCGCGCGGCGGGCGGGAGTCGCTGCGCGCTGC
CTTCGCCCCGTGCCCCGCTCCGCCGCCGCCTCGCGCCGCCCGCCCCGGCTCTGACTGACCGCGTTACTCC
CACAGGTGAGCGGGCGGGACGGCCCTTCTCCTCCGGGCTGTAATTAGCGCTTGGTTTAATGACGGCTTGT
TTCTTTTCTGTGGCTGCGTGAAAGCCTTGAGGGGCTCCGGGAGGGCCCTTTGTGCGGGGGGAGCGGCTCG
GGGGGTGCGTGCGTGTGTGTGTGCGTGGGGAGCGCCGCGTGCGGCTCCGCGCTGCCCGGCGGCTGTGAGC
GCTGCGGGCGCGGCGCGGGGCTTTGTGCGCTCCGCAGTGTGCGCGAGGGGAGCGCGGCCGGGGGCGGTGC
CCCGCGGTGCGGGGGGGGCTGCGAGGGGAACAAAGGCTGCGTGCGGGGTGTGTGCGTGGGGGGGTGAGCA
GGGGGTGTGGGCGCGTCGGTCGGGCTGCAACCCCCCCTGCACCCCCCTCCCCGAGTTGCTGAGCACGGCC
CGGCTTCGGGTGCGGGGCTCCGTACGGGGCGTGGCGCGGGGCTCGCCGTGCCGGGCGGGGGGTGGCGGCA
GGTGGGGGTGCCGGGCGGGGCGGGGCCGCCTCGGGCCGGGGAGGGCTCGGGGGAGGGGCGCGGCGGCCCC
CGGAGCGCCGGCGGCTGTCGAGGCGCGGCGAGCCGCAGCCATTGCCTTTTATGGTAATCGTGCGAGAGGG
CGCAGGGACTTCCTTTGTCCCAAATCTGTGCGGAGCCGAAATCTGGGAGGCGCCGCCGCACCCCCTCTAG
CGGGCGCGGGGCGAAGCGGTGCGGCGCCGGCAGGAAGGAAATGGGCGGGGAGGGCCTTCGTGCGTCGCCG
CGCCGCCGTCCCCTTCTCCCTCTCCAGCCTCGGGGCTGTCCGCGGGGGGACGGCTGCCTTCGGGGGGGAC
GGGGCAGGGCGGGGTTCGGCTTCTGGCGTGTGACCGGCGGCTCTAGAGCCTCTGCTAACCATGTTCATGC
CTTCTTCTTTTTCNTACAGCTCCTGGGCAACGTGCTGGTTATTGTGCTGAATTATCACAAGTTTGTACAA
AAAAGCAGGCTCTGACATGAGTGTGGGTCTTCCTGGTCCCCACAGTTTGCCTAGTTCTGAGGAAGCATCG
AATTCTGGGAACGCCTCATCAATGCCTGCAGTTTTTCATCCCGAGAACTATTCTTGCTTACAAGGGTCTG
CTACTGAGATGCTCTGCACAGAGGCTGCCTCTCCTCGCCCTTCCTCTGAAGACCTGCCTCTTCAAGGCAG
CCCTGATTCTTCTACCAGTCCCAAACAAAAGCTCTCAAGTCCTGAGGCTGACAAGGGCCCTGAGGAGGAG
GAGAACAAGGTCCTTGCCAGGAAGCAGAAGATGCGGACTGTGTTCTCTCAGGCCCAGCTGTGTGCACTCA
AGGACAGGTTTCAGAAGCAGAAGGCCCTCAGCCTCCAGCAGATGCAAGAACTCTCCTCCATTCTGAACCT
GAGCTATAAGCAGGTTAAGACCTGGTTTCAAAACCAAAGGATGAAGTGCAAGCGGTGGCAGAAAAACCAG
TGGTTGAAGACTAGCAATGGTCTGATTCAGAAGGGCTCAGCACCAGTGGAGTATCCCAGCATCCATTGCA
GCTATCCCCAGGGCTATCTGGTGAACGCATCTGGAAGCCTTTCCATGTGGGGCAGCCAGACTTGGACCAA
CCCAACTTGGAGCAGCCAGACCTGGACCAACCCAACTTGGAACAACCAGACCTGGACCAACCCAACTTGG
AGCAGCCAGGCCTGGACCGCTCAGTCCTGGAACGGCCAGCCTTGGAATGCTGCTCCGCTCCATAACTTCG
GGGAGGACTTTCTGCAGCCTTACGTACAGTTGCAGCAAAACTTCTCTGCCAGTGATTTGGAGGTGAATTT
GGAAGCCACTAGGGAAAGCCATGCGCATTTTAGCACCCCACAAGCCTTGGAATTATTCCTGAACTACTCT
GTGACTCCACCAGGTGAAATATGAGACTTACCCAGCTTTCTTGTACAAAGTGGTGATAATTCCGCCCCCC
CCCCCTCTCCCTCCCCCCCCCCTAACGTTACTGGCCGAAGCCGCTTGGAATAAGGCCGGTGTGCGTTTGT
CTATATGTTATTTTCCACCATATTGCCGTCTTTTGGCAATGTGAGGGCCCGGAAACCTGGCCCTGTCTTC
TTGACGAGCATTCCTAGGGGTCTTTCCCCTCTCGCCAAAGGAATGCAAGGTCTGTTGAATGTCGTGAAGG
AAGCAGTTCCTCTGGAAGCTTCTTGAAGACAAACAACGTCTGTAGCGACCCTTTGCAGGCAGCGGAACCC
CCCACCTGGCGACAGGTGCCTCTGCGGCCAAAAGCCACGTGTATAAGATACACCTGCAAAGGCGGCACAA
CCCCAGTGCCACGTTGTGAGTTGGATAGTTGTGGAAAGAGTCAAATGGCTCTCCTCAAGCGTATTCAACA
AGGGGCTGAAGGATGCCCAGAAGGTACCCCATTGTATGGGATCTGATCTGGGGCCTCGGTGCACATGCTT
TACATGTGTTTAGTCGAGGTTAAAAAAACGTCTAGGCCCCCCGAACCACGGGGACGTGGTTTTCCTTTGA
AAAACACGATGATAATATGGCCACAACCATGACCGAGTACAAGCCCACGGTGCGCCTCGCCACCCGCGAC
GACGTCCCCAGGGCCGTACGCACCCTCGCCGCCGCGTTCGCCGACTACCCCGCCACGCGCCACACCGTCG
ATCCGGACCGCCACATCGAGCGGGTCACCGAGCTGCAAGAACTCTTCCTCACGCGCGTCGGGCTCGACAT
CGGCAAGGTGTGGGTCGCGGACGACGGCGCCGCGGTGGCGGTCTGGACCACGCCGGAGAGCGTCGAAGCG
GGGGCGGTGTTCGCCGAGATCGGCCCGCGCATGGCCGAGTTGAGCGGTTCCCGGCTGGCCGCGCAGCAAC
AGATGGAAGGCCTCCTGGCGCCGCACCGGCCCAAGGAGCCCGCGTGGTTCCTGGCCACCGTCGGCGTCTC
GCCCGACCACCAGGGCAAGGGTCTGGGCAGCGCCGTCGTGCTCCCCGGAGTGGAGGCGGCCGAGCGCGCC
GGGGTGCCCGCCTTCCTGGAGACCTCCGCGCCCCGCAACCTCCCCTTCTACGAGCGGCTCGGCTTCACCG
TCACCGCCGACGTCGAGGTGCCCGAAGGACCGCGCACCTGGTGCATGACCCGCAAGCCCGGTGCCTGACG
CCCGCCCCACGACCCGCAGCGCCCGACCGAAAGGAGCGCACGACCCCATGCATCGATGATCTAGAGCTCG
CTGATCAGCCTCGACTGTGCCTTCTAGTTGCCAGCCATCTGTTGTTTGCCCCTCCCCCGTGCCTTCCTTG
ACCCTGGAAGGTGCCACTCCCACTGTCCTTTCCTAATAAAATGAGGAAATTGCATCGCATTGTCTGAGTA
GGTGTCATTCTATTCTGGGGGGTGGGGTGGGGCAGGACAGCAAGGGGGAGGATTGGGAAGACAATAGCAG
GCATGCTGGGGATGCGGTGGGCTCTATGGCTTCTGAGGCGGAAAGAACCTGCAGCCCAAGCTTGGCGTAA
TCATGGTCATAGCTGTTTCCTGTGTGAAATTGTTATCCGCTCACAATTCCACACAACATACGAGCCGGAA
GCATAAAGTGTAAAGCCTGGGGTGCCTAATGAGTGAGCTAACTCACATTAATTGCGTTGCGCTCACTGCC
CGCTTTCCAGTCGGGAAACCTGTCGTGCCAGCGGATCCGCATCTCAATTAGTCAGCAACCATAGTCCCGC
CCCTAACTCCGCCCATCCCGCCCCTAACTCCGCCCAGTTCCGCCCATTCTCCGCCCCATGGCTGACTAAT
TTTTTTTATTTATGCAGAGGCCGAGGCCGCCTCGGCCTCTGAGCTATTCCAGAAGTAGTGAGGAGGCTTT
TTTGGAGGCCTAGGCTTTTGCAAAAAGCTAACTTGTTTATTGCAGCTTATAATGGTTACAAATAAAGCAA
TAGCATCACAAATTTCACAAATAAAGCATTTTTTTCACTGCATTCTAGTTGTGGTTTGTCCAAACTCATC
AATGTATCTTATCATGTCTGGATCCGCTGCATTAATGAATCGGCCAACGCGCGGGGAGAGGCGGTTTGCG
TATTGGGCGCTCTTCCGCTTCCTCGCTCACTGACTCGCTGCGCTCGGTCGTTCGGCTGCGGCGAGCGGTA
TCAGCTCACTCAAAGGCGGTAATACGGTTATCCACAGAATCAGGGGATAACGCAGGAAAGAACATGTGAG
CAAAAGGCCAGCAAAAGGCCAGGAACCGTAAAAAGGCCGCGTTGCTGGCGTTTTTCCATAGGCTCCGCCC
CCCTGACGAGCATCACAAAAATCGACGCTCAAGTCAGAGGTGGCGAAACCCGACAGGACTATAAAGATAC
CAGGCGTTTCCCCCTGGAAGCTCCCTCGTGCGCTCTCCTGTTCCGACCCTGCCGCTTACCGGATACCTGT
CCGCCTTTCTCCCTTCGGGAAGCGTGGCGCTTTCTCATAGCTCACGCTGTAGGTATCTCAGTTCGGTGTA
GGTCGTTCGCTCCAAGCTGGGCTGTGTGCACGAACCCCCCGTTCAGCCCGACCGCTGCGCCTTATCCGGT
AACTATCGTCTTGAGTCCAACCCGGTAAGACACGACTTATCGCCACTGGCAGCAGCCACTGGTAACAGGA
TTAGCAGAGCGAGGTATGTAGGCGGTGCTACAGAGTTCTTGAAGTGGTGGCCTAACTACGGCTACACTAG
AAGAACAGTATTTGGTATCTGCGCTCTGCTGAAGCCAGTTACCTTCGGAAAAAGAGTTGGTAGCTCTTGA
TCCGGCAAACAAACCACCGCTGGTAGCGGTGGTTTTTTTGTTTGCAAGCAGCAGATTACGCGCAGAAAAA
AAGGATCTCAAGAAGATCCTTTGATCTTTTCTACGGGGTCTGACGCTCAGTGGAACGAAAACTCACGTTA
AGGGATTTTGGTCATGAGATTATCAAAAAGGATCTTCACCTAGATCCTTTTAAATTAAAAATGAAGTTTT
AAATCAATCTAAAGTATATATGAGTAAACTTGGTCTGACAGTTACCAATGCTTAATCAGTGAGGCACCTA
TCTCAGCGATCTGTCTATTTCGTTCATCCATAGTTGCCTGACTCCCCGTCGTGTAGATAACTACGATACG
GGAGGGCTTACCATCTGGCCCCAGTGCTGCAATGATACCGCGAGACCCACGCTCACCGGCTCCAGATTTA
TCAGCAATAAACCAGCCAGCCGGAAGGGCCGAGCGCAGAAGTGGTCCTGCAACTTTATCCGCCTCCATCC
AGTCTATTAATTGTTGCCGGGAAGCTAGAGTAAGTAGTTCGCCAGTTAATAGTTTGCGCAACGTTGTTGC
CATTGCTACAGGCATCGTGGTGTCACGCTCGTCGTTTGGTATGGCTTCATTCAGCTCCGGTTCCCAACGA
TCAAGGCGAGTTACATGATCCCCCATGTTGTGCAAAAAAGCGGTTAGCTCCTTCGGTCCTCCGATCGTTG
TCAGAAGTAAGTTGGCCGCAGTGTTATCACTCATGGTTATGGCAGCACTGCATAATTCTCTTACTGTCAT
GCCATCCGTAAGATGCTTTTCTGTGACTGGTGAGTACTCAACCAAGTCATTCTGAGAATAGTGTATGCGG
CGACCGAGTTGCTCTTGCCCGGCGTCAATACGGGATAATACCGCGCCACATAGCAGAACTTTAAAAGTGC
TCATCATTGGAAAACGTTCTTCGGGGCGAAAACTCTCAAGGATCTTACCGCTGTTGAGATCCAGTTCGAT
GTAACCCACTCGTGCACCCAACTGATCTTCAGCATCTTTTACTTTCACCAGCGTTTCTGGGTGAGCAAAA
ACAGGAAGGCAAAATGCCGCAAAAAAGGGAATAAGGGCGACACGGAAATGTTGAATACTCATACTCTTCC
TTTTTCAAT
Features (pLannotate 1.2.2; 22 found; start..end, strand, type, name):
    576..710     +  polyA_signal   SV40 poly(A) signal: SV40 polyadenylation signal
    724..1103    +  enhancer       CMV enhancer: human cytomegalovirus immediate early enhancer
   1105..1382    +  promoter       chicken β-actin promoter: No description available
   1383..2399    +  intron         chimeric intron: chimera between introns from chicken β-actin and rabbit β-globin
   2437..2461    +  protein_bind   attB1: mutant version of attB; recombination site for the Gateway® BP reaction BP Clonase™
   2467..3381    +  CDS            Nanog: NANOG_MOUSE - Also known as Ecat4, Enk. Experimental evidence at protein level: Swiss-Prot protein existence level 1. Transcription regulator involved in inner cell mass and embryonic stem (ES) cells proliferation and self-renewal (PubMed:25825768). Imposes pluripotency on ES cells and prevents their differentiation towards extraembryonic endoderm and trophectoderm lineages. Blocks bone morphogenetic protein-induced mesoderm differentiation of ES cells by physically interacting with SMAD1 and interfering with the recruitment of coactivators to the active SMAD transcriptional complexes. Acts as
   3390..3414    -  protein_bind   attB2: mutant version of attB; recombination site for the Gateway® BP reaction BP Clonase™
   3543..4005    +  misc_feature   IRES: internal ribosome entry site (IRES) of the encephalomyocarditis virus (EMCV)
   4019..4618    +  CDS            PuroR: puromycin N-acetyltransferase; pac from Streptomyces alboniger; confers resistance to puromycin
   4705..4929    +  polyA_signal   bGH poly(A) signal: bovine growth hormone polyadenylation signal
   4933..4949    +  promoter       SV40 promoter (fragment): SV40 enhancer and early promoter
   5000..5016    -  protein_bind   lac operator: The lac repressor binds to the lac operator to inhibit transcription in E. coli. This inhibition can be relieved by adding lactose or isopropyl-β-D-thiogalactopyranoside (IPTG). lac repressor encoded by lacI
   5024..5054    -  promoter       lac promoter: promoter for the E. coli lac operon
   5069..5090    -  protein_bind   CAP binding site: CAP binding activates transcription in the presence of cAMP. E. coli catabolite activator protein
   5103..5142    -  CDS            lacI (fragment): lac repressor; lacI; The lac repressor binds to the lac operator to inhibit transcription in E. coli. This inhibition can be relieved by adding lactose or isopropyl-β-D-thiogalactopyranoside (IPTG).
   5149..5171    +  promoter       SV40 promoter (fragment): SV40 enhancer and early promoter
   5195..5330    +  rep_origin     SV40 ori: SV40 origin of replication
   5350..5484    +  polyA_signal   SV40 poly(A) signal: SV40 polyadenylation signal
   5486..5540    -  CDS            lacI (fragment): lac repressor; lacI; The lac repressor binds to the lac operator to inhibit transcription in E. coli. This inhibition can be relieved by adding lactose or isopropyl-β-D-thiogalactopyranoside (IPTG).
   5723..6311    -  rep_origin     ori: high-copy-number ColE1/pMB1/pBR322/pUC origin of replication
   6482..7342    -  CDS            AmpR: β-lactamase; bla; confers resistance to ampicillin, carbenicillin, and related antibiotics
   7343..7359    -  promoter       AmpR promoter (fragment): bla
