[The description below was written by a language model from this plasmid's Addgene catalogue record and pLannotate feature annotations shown in this document.]
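Description:
pPyCAG-Nanog(Y119A)-IP is a 7,359 bp mammalian expression plasmid that produces a point-mutant form of mouse Nanog, the homeodomain transcription regulator that supports self-renewal and pluripotency of embryonic stem cells. It was made by modifying the wild-type parent plasmid pPyCAG-Nanog-IP. In bacteria it is maintained through a high-copy ColE1/pUC-type origin and selected with ampicillin via the β-lactamase gene. Remnants of lac regulatory sequence and short lacI and SV40 promoter fragments are also annotated in the backbone, and these appear to be cloning leftovers rather than functional parts.

Expression is driven by the composite CAG promoter, annotated here as the CMV immediate-early enhancer, the chicken β-actin promoter and a chimeric β-actin/β-globin intron, which gives strong constitutive transcription in many mammalian cell types. The Nanog coding sequence lies downstream, flanked by attB1 and attB2 sites, indicating that it was introduced by Gateway recombination. It carries a tyrosine-to-alanine substitution named Y119A, which the record notes corresponds to residue 120 of the mouse protein. An EMCV IRES follows the insert and directs translation of puromycin N-acetyltransferase from the same transcript, which ends at a bGH polyadenylation signal. Because the two genes share one bicistronic mRNA, puromycin selection enriches for cells that also express the Nanog mutant. An SV40 origin and additional SV40 poly(A) signals are annotated. The "Py" in the name suggests a polyoma origin for episomal maintenance, but no such element appears in the feature table. The record gives no use beyond expressing this mutant, which would be suited to comparison with wild-type Nanog.
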