Addgene plasmid #62991: pPyCAG-Nanog(Y119A)-IP
Purpose: Expresses Mouse Nanog Y119A Mutants. It is modified from pPyCAG-Nanog-IP (Addgene Plasmid #13838).
Depositing lab: Shinya Yamanaka. Depositing organization: J. David Gladstone Institutes.
Backbone
  Vector backbone: pPyCAG-Nanog-IP
  Backbone manufacturer: Shinya Yamanaka
  Backbone size w/o insert (bp): 6378
  Total vector size (bp): 7359
  Vector type: Mammalian Expression
  Selectable markers: Puromycin
Growth in bacteria
  Bacterial resistance: Ampicillin, 100 μg/mL
  Growth temperature: 37°C
  Growth strain: DH5alpha
  Copy number: High Copy
Gene/Insert
  Gene/Insert name: Mouse Nanog Y119A Mutant
  Species: M. musculus (mouse)
  Insert size (bp): 918
  Mutation: Changed Tyrosine 119 (120 AA in Mouse Protein) to Alanine
  Entrez Gene: Nanog (a.k.a. 2410002E02Rik, ENK, Stm1, ecat4)
Resource information
  A portion of this plasmid was derived from a plasmid made by: pPyCAG-Nanog-IP (Addgene # 13838)
Terms and licenses: Academic/Nonprofit Terms; Industry Terms: Not Available to Industry
How to cite: pPyCAG-Nanog(Y119A)-IP was a gift from Shinya Yamanaka (Addgene plasmid # 62991 ; http://n2t.net/addgene:62991 ; RRID:Addgene_62991)
