>Addgene plasmid #62991 | pPyCAG-Nanog(Y119A)-IP | addgene partial sequence | sequence record 107873 | pCAG-F 5'-GCAACGTGCTGGTTATTGTG-3'
GAATTATCACAAGTTTGTACAAAAAAGCAGGCTCTGACATGAGTGTGGGTCTTCCTGGTCCCCACAGTTT
GCCTAGTTCTGAGGAAGCATCGAATTCTGGGAACGCCTCATCAATGCCTGCAGTTTTTCATCCCGAGAAC
TATTCTTGCTTACAAGGGTCTGCTACTGAGATGCTCTGCACAGAGGCTGCCTCTCCTCGCCCTTCCTCTG
AAGACCTGCCTCTTCAAGGCAGCCCTGATTCTTCTACCAGTCCCAAACAAAAGCTCTCAAGTCCTGAGGC
TGACAAGGGCCCTGAGGAGGAGGAGAACAAGGTCCTTGCCAGGAAGCAGAAGATGCGGACTGTGTTCTCT
CAGGCCCAGCTGTGTGCACTCAAGGACAGGTTTCAGAAGCAGAAGGCCCTCAGCCTCCAGCAGATGCAAG
AACTCTCCTCCATTCTGAACCTGAGCTATAAGCAGGTTAAGACCTGGTTTCAAAACCAAAGGATGAAGTG
CAAGCGGTGGCAGAAAAACCAGTGGTTGAAGACTAGCAATGGTCTGATTCAGAAGGGCTCAGCACCAGTG
GAGTATCCCAGCATCCATTGCAGCTATCCCCAGGGCTATCTGGTGAACGCATCTGGAAGCCTTTCCATGT
GGGGCAGCCAGACTTGGACCAACCCAACTTGGAGCAGCCAGACCTGGACCAACCCAACTTGGAACAACCA
GACCTGGACCAACCCAACTTGGAGCAGCCAGGCCTGGACCGCTCAGTCCTGGAACGGCCAGCCTTGGAAT
GCTGCTCCGCTCCATAACTTCGGGGAGGACTTTCTGCAGCCTTACGTACAGTTGCAGCAAAACTTCTCTG
CCAGTGATTTGGAGGTGAATTTGGAAGCCACTAGGGAAAGCCATGCGCATTTTAGCACCCCACAAGCCTT
GGAATTATTCCTGAACTACTCTGTGACTCCACCAGGTGAAATATGAGACTTACCCAGCTTTCTTGTACAA
AGTGGTGATAATTC
