>Addgene plasmid #62991 | pPyCAG-Nanog(Y119A)-IP | addgene partial sequence | sequence record 107874 | pCDH-rev 5'-GCATTCCTTTGGCGAGAG-3'
AGAAGACAGGGCCAGGTTTCCGGGCCCTCACATTGCCAAAAGACGGCAATATGGTGGAAAATAACATATA
GACAAACGCACACCGGCCTTATTCCAAGCGGCTTCGGCCAGTAACGTTAGGGGGGGGGGAGGGAGAGGGG
GGGGGGG
